>Addgene plasmid #125686 | pCRISPR-Cas9 | addgene full sequence | sequence record 259776 | Addgene NGS Result
GGCCGTCGACGACGACGCGTCCGCCTGCCTGCTTTTGGCCGGCGGGCCGGGCCGCGGTTGTCCGCCGGGT
CGGACCGGTCCCTTGGTCGACCGATGCCTCGGCCACGACGATGCTGGGCCCGAAGCGGTACGCGACCCGT
GCCGGGCCGCAGCGGATCGCGGCAGCAGGAGCTCCCCGCCCGCCACGGCTGGCTGGATGGTCGCCTCACG
CGCCCGCAGGGGTGACGGCGTGGGTGCGGCGGTCAGCCCCGTGATCGGGCGTCAGACGGCCGCTGAGGGA
CCGCGACCACCCCTCCCTTCCCGCCTGCCGTCTTTCACCGCCCGGCCGGTCCGCAGACGCCGTACGGCCA
GGCCACGGAGGATTACGGGCAGATGGCGCCCACCCGGCACCCGGGCTGGGGCACCCTGGACAGCACGAAG
GCCCGCCCCACTCACCGGGGCGGGCCTTCGCGTTGAGCTAGAGTTCCCGCCAGCCTCGCAGAGCAGGATT
CCCGTTGAGCACCGCCAGGTGCGAATAAGGGACAGTGAAGAAGGAACACCCGCTCGCGGGTGGGCCTACT
TCACCTATCCTGCCCGGCTGACGCCGTTGGATACACCAAGGAAAGTCTACACGAACCCTTTGGCAAAATC
CTGTATATCGTGCGAAAAAGGATGGATATACCGAAAAAATCGCTATAATGACCCCGAAGCAGGGTTATGC
AGCGGAAAATGCAGCTCACGGTAACTGATGCCGTATTTGCAGTACCAGCGTACGGCCCACAGAATGATGT
CACGCTGAAAATGCCGGCCTTTGAATGGGTTCATGTGCAGCTCCATCAGCAAAAGGGGATGATAAGTTTA
TCACCACCGACTATTTGCAACAGTGCCGTTGATCGTGCTATGATCGACTGATGTCATCAGCGGTGGAGTG
CAATGTCGTGCAATACGAATGGCGAAAAGCCGAGCTCATCGGTCAGCTTCTCAACCTTGGGGTTACCCCC
GGCGGTGTGCTGCTGGTCCACAGCTCCTTCCGTAGCGTCCGGCCCCTCGAAGATGGGCCACTTGGACTGA
TCGAGGCCCTGCGTGCTGCGCTGGGTCCGGGAGGGACGCTCGTCATGCCCTCGTGGTCAGGTCTGGACGA
CGAGCCGTTCGATCCTGCCACGTCGCCCGTTACACCGGACCTTGGAGTTGTCTCTGACACATTCTGGCGC
CTGCCAAATGTAAAGCGCAGCGCCCATCCATTTGCCTTTGCGGCAGCGGGGCCACAGGCAGAGCAGATCA
TCTCTGATCCATTGCCCCTGCCACCTCACTCGCCTGCAAGCCCGGTCGCCCGTGTCCATGAACTCGATGG
GCAGGTACTTCTCCTCGGCGTGGGACACGATGCCAACACGACGCTGCATCTTGCCGAGTTGATGGCAAAG
GTTCCCTATGGGGTGCCGAGACACTGCACCATTCTTCAGGATGGCAAGTTGGTACGCGTCGATTATCTCG
AGAATGACCACTGCTGTGAGCGCTTTGCCTTGGCGGACAGGTGGCTCAAGGAGAAGAGCCTTCAGAAGGA
AGGTCCAGTCGGTCATGCCTTTGCTCGGTTGATCCGCTCCCGCGACATTGTGGCGACAGCCCTGGGTCAA
CTGGGCCGAGATCCGTTGATCTTCCTGCATCCGCCAGAGGCGGGATGCGAAGAATGCGATGCCGCTCGCC
AGTCGATTGGCTGAGCTCATAAGTTCCTATTCCGAAGTTCCTATTCGAAATGACCGACCAAGCGACGCCC
AACCTGCCATCACGAGATTTCGATTCCACCGCCGCCTTCTATGAAAGGTTGGGCTTCGGAATCGTTTTCC
GGGACGCCGGCTGGATGATCCTCCAGCGCGGGGATCTCATGCTGGAGTTCTTCGCCCACCCCAAAAGGAT
CTAGGTGAAGATCCTTTTTGATAATCTCATGACCAAAATCCCTTAACGTGAGTTTTCGTTCCACTGAGCG
TCAGACCCCGTAGAAAAGATCAAAGGATCTTCTTGAGATCCTTTTTTTCTGCGCGTAATCTGCTGCTTGC
AAACAAAAAAACCACCGCTACCAGCGGTGGTTTGTTTGCCGGATCAAGAGCTACCAACTCTTTTTCCGAA
GGTAACTGGCTTCAGCAGAGCGCAGATACCAAATACTGTCCTTCTAGTGTAGCCGTAGTTAGGCCACCAC
TTCAAGAACTCTGTAGCACCGCCTACATACCTCGCTCTGCTAATCCTGTTACCAGTGGCTGCTGCCAGTG
GCGATAAGTCGTGTCTTACCGGGTTGGACTCAAGACGATAGTTACCGGATAAGGCGCAGCGGTCGGGCTG
AACGGGGGGTTCGTGCACACAGCCCAGCTTGGAGCGAACGACCTACACCGAACTGAGATACCTACAGCGT
GAGCATTGAGAAAGCGCCACGCTTCCCGAAGGGAGAAAGGCGGACAGGTATCCGGTAAGCGGCAGGGTCG
GAACAGGAGAGCGCACGAGGGAGCTTCCAGGGGGAAACGCCTGGTATCTTTATAGTCCTGTCGGGTTTCG
CCACCTCTGACTTGAGCGTCGATTTTTGTGATGCTCGTCAGGGGGGCGGAGCCTATGGAAAAACGCCAGC
AACGCGGCCTTTTTACGGTTCCTGGCCTTTTGCTGGCCTTTTGCTCACATGTTCTTTCCTGCGTTATCCC
CTGATTCTGTGGATAACCGTATTACCGCCTTTGAGTGAGCTGATACCGCTCGCCGCAGCCGAACGACCGA
GCGCAGCGAGTCAGTGAGCGAGGAAGCGGAAGAGCGCCCAATACGCAAACCGCCTCTCCCCGCGCGTTGG
CCGATTCATTAATGCAGCTGGCACGACAGGTTTCCCGACTGGAAAGCGGGCAGTGAGCGCAACGCAATTA
ATGTGAGTTAGCTCACTCATTAGGCACCCCAGGCTTTACACTTTATGCTTCCGGCTCGTATGTTGTGTGG
AATTGTGAGCGGATAACAATTTCACACAGGAAACAGCTATGACCATGATTACGAATTGTACGCGGTCGAT
CTTGACGGCTGGCGAGAGGTGCGGGGAGGATCTGACCGACGCGGTCCACACGTGGCACCGCGATGCTGTT
GTGGGCACAATCGTGCCGGTTGGTAGGATCGACGGCCATGGGTTTTAGAGCTAGAAATAGCAAGTTAAAA
TAAGGCTAGTCCGTTATCAACTTGAAAAAGTGGCACCGAGTCGGTGCTTTTTTTACGTAGGCGTCAGCTA
CGATGTTCCGGGGACTGCTGATCCGGTCAGCAGGTGGAAGAGGGACTGGATTCCAAAGTTCTCAATGCTG
CTTGCTGTTCTTGAATGGGGGGTCGTTGACGACGACATGGCTCGATTGGCGCGACAAGTTGCTGCGATTC
TCACCAATAAAAAACGCCCGGCGGCAACCGAGCGTTCTGAACAAATCCAGATGGAGTTCTGAGGTCATTA
CTGGACCGGATCGGGGATCTGGGCTGAGGGAGCCGACGGCACGCGGCGGCTCACGGCGTGGCACGCGGAA
CGTCCGGGCTTGCACCTCACGTCACGTGAGGAGGCAGCGTGGACGGCGTCAGAGAAGGGAGCGGACATAT
GGACAAGAAGTACTCCATCGGCCTCGACATCGGCACCAACTCCGTGGGCTGGGCGGTCATCACCGACGAG
TACAAGGTCCCCTCCAAGAAGTTCAAGGTCCTGGGCAACACCGACCGGCACTCGATCAAGAAGAACCTGA
TCGGCGCCCTGCTCTTCGACAGCGGCGAGACCGCCGAGGCGACCCGCCTGAAGCGGACCGCGCGTCGCCG
CTACACCCGGCGCAAGAACCGCATCTGCTACCTGCAGGAAATCTTCTCCAACGAGATGGCCAAGGTGGAC
GACTCGTTCTTCCACCGCCTGGAGGAGAGCTTCCTGGTGGAGGAGGACAAGAAGCACGAGCGCCACCCGA
TCTTCGGCAACATCGTGGACGAGGTGGCCTACCACGAGAAGTACCCCACCATCTACCACCTCCGCAAGAA
GCTGGTGGACTCGACCGACAAGGCGGACCTGCGGCTCATCTACCTGGCCCTCGCGCACATGATCAAGTTC
CGCGGCCACTTCCTCATCGAGGGCGACCTGAACCCGGACAACTCCGACGTGGACAAGCTCTTCATCCAGC
TGGTGCAGACCTACAACCAGCTGTTCGAGGAGAACCCCATCAACGCCAGCGGCGTGGACGCCAAGGCGAT
CCTCTCCGCGCGCCTGAGCAAGTCCCGGCGCCTGGAGAACCTCATCGCCCAGCTGCCGGGCGAGAAGAAG
AACGGCCTCTTCGGCAACCTGATCGCGCTGTCGCTCGGCCTGACCCCCAACTTCAAGAGCAACTTCGACC
TGGCCGAGGACGCGAAGCTCCAGCTGTCCAAGGACACCTACGACGACGACCTGGACAACCTGCTCGCCCA
GATCGGCGACCAGTACGCGGACCTCTTCCTGGCCGCGAAGAACCTCTCGGACGCCATCCTGCTCAGCGAC
ATCCTGCGGGTCAACACCGAGATCACCAAGGCCCCGCTGTCGGCGAGCATGATCAAGCGGTACGACGAGC
ACCACCAGGACCTGACCCTGCTCAAGGCCCTCGTGCGCCAGCAGCTGCCCGAGAAGTACAAGGAAATCTT
CTTCGACCAGTCCAAGAACGGCTACGCCGGCTACATCGACGGCGGCGCGTCGCAGGAGGAGTTCTACAAG
TTCATCAAGCCGATCCTGGAGAAGATGGACGGCACCGAGGAGCTGCTCGTCAAGCTGAACCGCGAGGACC
TGCTCCGCAAGCAGCGGACCTTCGACAACGGCTCCATCCCGCACCAGATCCACCTGGGCGAGCTCCACGC
CATCCTCCGGCGCCAGGAGGACTTCTACCCCTTCCTGAAGGACAACCGCGAGAAGATCGAGAAGATCCTG
ACCTTCCGCATCCCGTACTACGTCGGCCCCCTGGCCCGCGGCAACTCCCGGTTCGCGTGGATGACCCGGA
AGTCGGAGGAGACCATCACCCCGTGGAACTTCGAGGAGGTCGTGGACAAGGGCGCGTCCGCGCAGTCGTT
CATCGAGCGCATGACCAACTTCGACAAGAACCTCCCGAACGAGAAGGTCCTGCCCAAGCACTCCCTGCTC
TACGAGTACTTCACCGTGTACAACGAGCTGACCAAGGTCAAGTACGTGACCGAGGGCATGCGGAAGCCGG
CCTTCCTGTCGGGCGAGCAGAAGAAGGCGATCGTGGACCTGCTCTTCAAGACCAACCGCAAGGTCACCGT
GAAGCAGCTGAAGGAGGACTACTTCAAGAAGATCGAGTGCTTCGACTCCGTCGAGATCAGCGGCGTGGAG
GACCGCTTCAACGCCTCCCTGGGCACCTACCACGACCTGCTCAAGATCATCAAGGACAAGGACTTCCTCG
ACAACGAGGAGAACGAGGACATCCTGGAGGACATCGTCCTCACCCTGACCCTCTTCGAGGACCGCGAGAT
GATCGAGGAGCGGCTCAAGACCTACGCCCACCTGTTCGACGACAAGGTGATGAAGCAGCTGAAGCGTCGC
CGCTACACCGGCTGGGGCCGCCTCTCCCGGAAGCTGATCAACGGCATCCGGGACAAGCAGAGCGGCAAGA
CCATCCTGGACTTCCTCAAGTCCGACGGCTTCGCCAACCGCAACTTCATGCAGCTCATCCACGACGACAG
CCTGACCTTCAAGGAGGACATCCAGAAGGCCCAGGTCTCGGGCCAGGGCGACAGCCTCCACGAGCACATC
GCCAACCTGGCGGGCTCCCCGGCGATCAAGAAGGGCATCCTCCAGACCGTCAAGGTCGTGGACGAGCTGG
TCAAGGTGATGGGCCGCCACAAGCCCGAGAACATCGTGATCGAGATGGCCCGGGAGAACCAGACCACCCA
GAAGGGCCAGAAGAACTCGCGCGAGCGGATGAAGCGGATCGAGGAGGGCATCAAGGAGCTCGGCAGCCAG
ATCCTGAAGGAGCACCCGGTCGAGAACACCCAGCTGCAGAACGAGAAGCTGTACCTCTACTACCTGCAGA
ACGGCCGCGACATGTACGTGGACCAGGAGCTCGACATCAACCGGCTGTCCGACTACGACGTGGACCACAT
CGTGCCGCAGTCCTTCCTGAAGGACGACTCGATCGACAACAAGGTCCTGACCCGCTCGGACAAGAACCGG
GGCAAGTCCGACAACGTGCCCTCGGAGGAGGTCGTGAAGAAGATGAAGAACTACTGGCGCCAGCTGCTCA
ACGCCAAGCTCATCACCCAGCGCAAGTTCGACAACCTGACCAAGGCCGAGCGGGGCGGCCTGAGCGAGCT
CGACAAGGCGGGCTTCATCAAGCGCCAGCTGGTCGAGACCCGGCAGATCACCAAGCACGTGGCCCAGATC
CTGGACTCCCGGATGAACACCAAGTACGACGAGAACGACAAGCTGATCCGCGAGGTCAAGGTGATCACCC
TCAAGAGCAAGCTGGTCTCCGACTTCCGCAAGGACTTCCAGTTCTACAAGGTCCGGGAGATCAACAACTA
CCACCACGCCCACGACGCGTACCTGAACGCCGTCGTGGGCACCGCGCTGATCAAGAAGTACCCGAAGCTG
GAGTCCGAGTTCGTCTACGGCGACTACAAGGTCTACGACGTGCGCAAGATGATCGCCAAGAGCGAGCAGG
AGATCGGCAAGGCCACCGCGAAGTACTTCTTCTACTCCAACATCATGAACTTCTTCAAGACCGAGATCAC
CCTGGCCAACGGCGAGATCCGCAAGCGGCCCCTGATCGAGACCAACGGCGAGACCGGCGAGATCGTCTGG
GACAAGGGCCGCGACTTCGCCACCGTCCGGAAGGTGCTGTCGATGCCGCAGGTCAACATCGTGAAGAAGA
CCGAGGTGCAGACCGGCGGCTTCAGCAAGGAGTCCATCCTCCCCAAGCGCAACAGCGACAAGCTGATCGC
CCGGAAGAAGGACTGGGACCCGAAGAAGTACGGCGGCTTCGACAGCCCCACCGTCGCCTACTCCGTGCTG
GTCGTGGCGAAGGTCGAGAAGGGCAAGAGCAAGAAGCTGAAGTCCGTGAAGGAGCTGCTCGGCATCACCA
TCATGGAGCGCTCCTCGTTCGAGAAGAACCCGATCGACTTCCTGGAGGCCAAGGGCTACAAGGAGGTCAA
GAAGGACCTCATCATCAAGCTGCCCAAGTACAGCCTGTTCGAGCTGGAGAACGGCCGCAAGCGGATGCTC
GCCTCCGCGGGCGAGCTGCAGAAGGGCAACGAGCTGGCCCTCCCGTCGAAGTACGTCAACTTCCTGTACC
TCGCGTCCCACTACGAGAAGCTGAAGGGCTCGCCCGAGGACAACGAGCAGAAGCAGCTCTTCGTGGAGCA
GCACAAGCACTACCTGGACGAGATCATCGAGCAGATCAGCGAGTTCAGCAAGCGCGTCATCCTGGCCGAC
GCGAACCTCGACAAGGTGCTGTCCGCCTACAACAAGCACCGCGACAAGCCGATCCGGGAGCAGGCGGAGA
ACATCATCCACCTGTTCACCCTCACCAACCTGGGCGCCCCCGCCGCGTTCAAGTACTTCGACACCACCAT
CGACCGCAAGCGGTACACCTCCACCAAGGAGGTCCTCGACGCGACCCTGATCCACCAGAGCATCACCGGC
CTGTACGAGACCCGCATCGACCTGTCCCAGCTCGGCGGCGACTGAAAGCTTTCTAGAGGATCCCCGGGTA
CCGAGCTCGAATTCCCCA
[336 nt withheld, positions 7719-8054]
TCGTCGAAGGCACTAGAAGGCCTATATGCGGGGATCGACCGCGCGGGTCCCGGACGGGGAAGAGCGGGGA
GCTTTGCCAGAGAGCGACGACTTCCCCTTGCGTTGGTGATTGCCGGTCAGGGCAGCCATCCGCCATCGTC
GCGTAGGGTGTCACACCCCAGGAATCGCGTCACTGAACACAGCAGCCGGTAGGACGACCATGACTGAGTT
GGACACCATCGCAAATCCGTCCGATCCCGCGGTGCAGCGGATCATCGATGTCACCAAGCCGTCGCGATCC
AACATAAAGACAACGTTGATCGAGGACGTCGAGCCCCTCATGCACAGCATCGCGGCCGGGGTGGAGTTCA
TCGAGGTCTACGGCAGCGACAGCAGTCCTTTTCCATCTGAGTTGCTGGATCTGTGCGGGCGGCAGAACAT
ACCGGTCCGCCTCATCGACTCCTCGATCGTCAACCAGTTGTTCAAGGGGGAGCGGAAGGCCAAGACATTC
GGCATCGCCCGCGTCCCTCGCCCGGCCAGGTTCGGCGATATCGCGAGCCGGCGTGGGGACGTCGTCGTTC
TCGACGGGGTGAAGATCGTCGGGAACATCGGCGCGATAGTACGCACGTCGCTCGCGCTCGGAGCGTCGGG
GATCATCCTGGTCGACAGTGACATCACCAGCATCGCGGACCGGCGTCTCCAAAGGGCCAGCCGAGGTTAC
GTCTTCTCCCTTCCCGTCGTTCTCTCCGGTCGCGAGGAGGCCATCGCCTTCATTCGGGACAGCGGTATGC
AGCTGATGACGCTCAAGGCGGATGGCGACATTTCCGTGAAGGAACTCGGGGACAATCCGGATCGGCTGGC
CTTGCTGTTCGGCAGCGAAAAGGGTGGGCCTTCCGACCTGTTCGAGGAGGCGTCTTCCGCCTCGGTTTCC
ATCCCCATGATGAGCCAGACCGAGTCTCTCAACGTTTCCGTTTCCCTCGGAATCGCGCTGCACGAGAGGA
TCGACAGGAATCTCGCGGCCAACCGATAAGCGCCTCTGTTCCTCGGACGCTCGGTTGCTCGACCTCGATT
CGTCAGTGATGATCAACAGGACCCAGAAATGGCACGAGCCCGGGATTGGCCTCCCGGGCTCGCCGCCCCC
GAACCGGCGCAGCATGCCGAGTGAGGACGTTTGCTCTGTGACGAGCGTACGAGAGAACAGCGCGTCGACA
CCACCGCGCCCCGCCGGACCGAAGTGCCACTGCGGCACCCCGATCGTCCACATCCCCGGGAAGCGCCCCA
AAATCTACTGCTCGGACGCCTGCCGAAAGCGCGCAAAGCGTCTCATTGCGGACCAGTCACGCAGCGTAGC
AAGCACGACTACAGCGGGTAATCCGGACGCGGGCTTTAGTAGTAAGGGAAAATCTCCGTCCACTGCAGGT
CAGAGCGCTGTAACTGGAACGGGTTCTACCCCAAACGAGGGTGCCGCGACAGCCGGGCGGGAGGACCCGC
GCGACGAGCGGTTCGCCCGGCGGGACCGGCACCAGACGGTGTCGCTGAACGAGGCGTTCAAGGGCTGCGG
GACCCGGCTCACTGCCGGGACGGCCGAGCTGATGTGGAAGCCGGGCGAGGCGACGTGGGGCAACACGTGC
CGCTGCAACAACGTCCACACCTGCCCGTGGTGCATGAGCCGCATCCTGGCCGTACGGGGCTCGAACGTGC
AGCTCGCCGCCGACGGTCTCGCGGACGCCGGGTACGGGCTGCACCTTGGCACGAACACGTTGCGCCACTT
CGAGCGCATGGCGTTCGGCACCGTCCGCAAGGGAATGCGGCACGGCCTGGTCGCGGTCTTGCACGACGGC
TGGAAGGGCGCGTACGGCTCGTCCGGCCGCCGCTGGCGCACGATGCGCGACGACTTCGGGATCATCGGCT
ACGAGCGGGCCTTCGAGGACACCTTCGGCTGGGGCTCCGGCTGGCACCTGCACTGGCACACGCTCTGGGT
CACCCGCGAGGTGCTCGGCCCGGACGCCCAGGCCGCGTTCCGCGACGCACTCGCCGGAGCCTGGGCCGCC
GGGGTCGAATCCGCGGGCGGCTACACCGTCAGCGAGACGTGCGACCGGCCCGGTTGCTCCTGTGAGGGCA
AGGGCCACGGCACCGACGTGCGCCCACTCAACGGCGCGGACGCCGCTGACGGCGATGCGGGCAAGCAGGC
CCGCTACCTCTACAAGGACGGCGACAAGACCAAGGGCGGCGTCGCCAAGATCGGCCTGGAGCTGGCCGGA
CAGAACTTCAAGGCCGGTCGCGGCGACGACCGCATGGGACCGCTCGACCTGGGCGACGCGGCGGCCGCCG
AGCTGCAGCGGCTTCGTCGGCCCGGCCCGTTCGTCGAGAAGTACCGCGAGCGCGAGTTCGGCGTCTTCCA
GGTCCGCAAGCACTACCGGTCGCAGAACCTGAACCGGCTGATCAAGGAACTCGGCATCCAGCAGGACGTC
CGCACCGAGGAGGAGATCACCGACGACACCGAGGGCCTGGTCGCCATCGCGGTCATCCCGGCCTACATCT
GGTACCGATACATCGCCCGCGTCGCCGGACGTCGCCTCGACCTCATCAAGGTCGCCGAGACGTACGGCCT
ACCGGGCGTCCGGCGGCTCGTCGAGTCCTGGGGCCTGGTGTGGGGCAAGGACGTCCTGGACCCGCCCGCC
CCGGAAGCGCCGGCCGCGCCGGGCGACCTTGACGCTGACCAGATGAGGTTCGAGGTCATGTCCGAGGAGG
AAGCTGCTTTCCGCGAGGCGCGCCGGAAGGCCAACGAGGCCCGCACGGAGGAGCTGGCCGCTTCGCTCGA
CCGAGTGCGTCAGCCGAAGAAGGAGGCGATCCGCCCGACGATCAGCCTTCGGAAGCGCCTGAAGCCGAAG
CCGGTCACCGTCGACGTCAAGACTCCCCCGCCCGGCGCCGCGTCGCCCGTGTGCCGCCGCTGCAAGGGCA
AGCTCGCCCCGGTACTCCAGCCCTGGGGCCAGCACCCCGGAGACTGCCTCCGCGTCGACACAGCGGTCGC
GTAGGGCCGCTGAGGGACCGCCATGAGACCGCCACCCCGGACATCCGGGTGGCGGTCTCATGGCGGTCCC
GGCGCGAAAGCCGAGGGTCTGCCTGCCGTGAGGTGGCCGGCGGACCTGGGTTACTGCTGGAATCCCGCGC
CCAGTCCGAGCGTCCGCCGGCGCTTTTCACCTGGCTCCGGGTGCTCGTCGATGAGCACCA
Features (pLannotate 1.2.2; 19 found; start..end, strand, type, name):
    469..575     -  oriT           oriT: incP origin of transfer
    891..1691    +  CDS            ApmR: aminoglycoside 3-N-acetyltransferase type IV ; aac(3)IV; confers resistance to apramycin (Paget and Davies, 1996)
   1701..1726    +  protein_bind   FRT (mutant) (fragment): FRT site with a mutation in the core sequence (Azam et al., 1997) FLP recombinase from the Saccharomyces cerevisiae 2μ plasmid
   1730..1882    +  CDS            ble (fragment): BLE_KLEPN - Experimental evidence at protein level: Swiss-Prot protein existence level 1. Binding protein with a strong affinity to the bleomycin family of antibiotics. Binds to CL990; an antimitotic-antibiotic compound. From Klebsiella pneumoniae.
   1993..2581    +  rep_origin     ori: high-copy-number ColE1/pMB1/pBR322/pUC origin of replication
   2764..2856    +  CDS            lacI (fragment): lac repressor; lacI; The lac repressor binds to the lac operator to inhibit transcription in E. coli. This inhibition can be relieved by adding lactose or isopropyl-β-D-thiogalactopyranoside (IPTG).
   2869..2890    +  protein_bind   CAP binding site: CAP binding activates transcription in the presence of cAMP. E. coli catabolite activator protein
   2905..2935    +  promoter       lac promoter: promoter for the E. coli lac operon
   2939..2961    +  protein_bind   lac operator (fragment): The lac repressor binds to the lac operator to inhibit transcription in E. coli. This inhibition can be relieved by adding lactose or isopropyl-β-D-thiogalactopyranoside (IPTG). lac repressor encoded by lacI
   3122..3197    +  misc_RNA       gRNA scaffold: guide RNA scaffold for the Streptococcus pyogenes CRISPR/Cas9 system
   3246..3374    +  CDS            C1 (fragment): RPC1_BPP22 - Experimental evidence at protein level: Swiss-Prot protein existence level 1. Binds to two promoters, P(RE) and Pa23 and activate transcription from these promoters. From Salmonella phage P22 (Bacteriophage P22).
   3367..3401    -  terminator     lambda t0 terminator: minimal transcription terminator from phage lambda (Scholtissek and Grosse, 1987)
   3569..7672    +  CDS            cas9: CAS9_STRP1 - Also known as csn1 From Streptococcus pyogenes serotype M1.
   7682..7714    -  misc_feature   MCS (fragment): pUC18/19 multiple cloning site
   7719..7857    -  CDS            M13 gene III (fragment) (sequence withheld): pIII; III; minor coat protein
   7862..7910    -  terminator     fd terminator (sequence withheld): central terminator from bacteriophage fd (Otsuka and Kunisawa, 1982)
   7914..8054    -  CDS            M13 gene VIII (fragment) (sequence withheld): pVIII; VIII; major coat protein
   8254..9060    +  CDS            tsnR: TSNR_STRAJ - Also known as tsr From Streptomyces azureus.
   9626..11068   +  CDS            pSG5 Rep: replication initiator protein from the Streptomyces ghanaensis plasmid pSG5; rep
