[The description below was written by a language model from this plasmid's Addgene catalogue record and pLannotate feature annotations shown in this document.]
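Description:
pCRISPR-Cas9 is an E. coli–actinomycete shuttle plasmid built on the pGM1190 backbone for CRISPR-Cas9 genome editing (gene knockout or knock-in) in Streptomyces and related actinomycetes. The sequenced record is about 11.3 kb. In E. coli it replicates from a high-copy ColE1/pUC-type origin and is selected with apramycin through the aac(3)IV acetyltransferase gene. An incP oriT allows it to be mobilised by conjugation from a suitable E. coli donor into the actinomycete host. There it is maintained by the Rep protein of the Streptomyces ghanaensis plasmid pSG5, a replicon generally known to be temperature-sensitive, which is useful for curing a plasmid after editing. The tsnR (tsr) gene from Streptomyces azureus is also present and provides thiostrepton resistance.

The payload consists of a Streptomyces codon-optimised Streptococcus pyogenes Cas9 coding sequence and an sgRNA cassette carrying the standard S. pyogenes guide RNA scaffold. The catalogue lists the promoters as ermE*/tipA but does not say which drives which element, and neither promoter is annotated in the feature table. ermE* is a strong constitutive actinomycete promoter, while tipA is thiostrepton-inducible. As recorded, the sgRNA field contains only the scaffold, so this appears to be the empty parent vector into which a user clones a target-specific spacer, and repair templates where knock-in or precise deletion is wanted. A lambda t0 terminator lies downstream of the scaffold and an fd terminator follows cas9. The remaining small annotations (lac promoter/operator region, lacI, ble, P22 C1, M13 gene III and VIII, mutant FRT and MCS fragments) are probably backbone remnants or sequence flanking the terminators rather than functional parts.
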