Addgene plasmid #125686: pCRISPR-Cas9
Purpose: Gene knockout/in for actinomycetes
Depositing lab: Tilmann Weber. Depositing organization: Danmarks Tekniske Universitet. Publication: CRISPR-Cas9 Based Engineering of Actinomycetal Genomes. Tong Y, Charusanti P, Zhang L, Weber T, Lee SY. ACS Synth Biol. 2015 Sep 18;4(9):1020-9. doi: 10.1021/acssynbio.5b00038. Epub 2015 Apr 7. PubMed 25806970.
Backbone
  Vector backbone: pGM1190
  Backbone size w/o insert (bp): 6971
  Vector type: CRISPR, Synthetic Biology
Growth in bacteria
  Bacterial resistance: Apramycin, 25 μg/mL
  Growth temperature: 37°C
  Growth strain: DH5alpha
  Copy number: High Copy
Gene/Insert
  Gene/Insert name: streptomyces codon optimized spCas9, sgRNA casette
  gRNA/shRNA sequence: GTTTTAGAGCTAGAAATAGCAAGTTAAAATAAGGCTAGTCCGTTATCAACTTGAAAAAGTGGCACCGAGTCGGTGCTTTTTT
  Species: Other
  Promoter: ermE*/tipA
  Cloning method: Gibson Cloning
  Sequencing primers: 5′ Unknown
Terms and licenses: Academic/Nonprofit Terms; Industry Terms: Not Available to Industry
How to cite: pCRISPR-Cas9 was a gift from Tilmann Weber (Addgene plasmid # 125686)
