>Addgene plasmid #125686 | pCRISPR-Cas9 | depositor partial sequence | sequence record 240614 | streptomyces codon optimized spCas9
ATGGACAAGAAGTACTCCATCGGCCTCGACATCGGCACCAACTCCGTGGGCTGGGCGGTCATCACCGACG
AGTACAAGGTCCCCTCCAAGAAGTTCAAGGTCCTGGGCAACACCGACCGGCACTCGATCAAGAAGAACCT
GATCGGCGCCCTGCTCTTCGACAGCGGCGAGACCGCCGAGGCGACCCGCCTGAAGCGGACCGCGCGTCGC
CGCTACACCCGGCGCAAGAACCGCATCTGCTACCTGCAGGAAATCTTCTCCAACGAGATGGCCAAGGTGG
ACGACTCGTTCTTCCACCGCCTGGAGGAGAGCTTCCTGGTGGAGGAGGACAAGAAGCACGAGCGCCACCC
GATCTTCGGCAACATCGTGGACGAGGTGGCCTACCACGAGAAGTACCCCACCATCTACCACCTCCGCAAG
AAGCTGGTGGACTCGACCGACAAGGCGGACCTGCGGCTCATCTACCTGGCCCTCGCGCACATGATCAAGT
TCCGCGGCCACTTCCTCATCGAGGGCGACCTGAACCCGGACAACTCCGACGTGGACAAGCTCTTCATCCA
GCTGGTGCAGACCTACAACCAGCTGTTCGAGGAGAACCCCATCAACGCCAGCGGCGTGGACGCCAAGGCG
ATCCTCTCCGCGCGCCTGAGCAAGTCCCGGCGCCTGGAGAACCTCATCGCCCAGCTGCCGGGCGAGAAGA
AGAACGGCCTCTTCGGCAACCTGATCGCGCTGTCGCTCGGCCTGACCCCCAACTTCAAGAGCAACTTCGA
CCTGGCCGAGGACGCGAAGCTCCAGCTGTCCAAGGACACCTACGACGACGACCTGGACAACCTGCTCGCC
CAGATCGGCGACCAGTACGCGGACCTCTTCCTGGCCGCGAAGAACCTCTCGGACGCCATCCTGCTCAGCG
ACATCCTGCGGGTCAACACCGAGATCACCAAGGCCCCGCTGTCGGCGAGCATGATCAAGCGGTACGACGA
GCACCACCAGGACCTGACCCTGCTCAAGGCCCTCGTGCGCCAGCAGCTGCCCGAGAAGTACAAGGAAATC
TTCTTCGACCAGTCCAAGAACGGCTACGCCGGCTACATCGACGGCGGCGCGTCGCAGGAGGAGTTCTACA
AGTTCATCAAGCCGATCCTGGAGAAGATGGACGGCACCGAGGAGCTGCTCGTCAAGCTGAACCGCGAGGA
CCTGCTCCGCAAGCAGCGGACCTTCGACAACGGCTCCATCCCGCACCAGATCCACCTGGGCGAGCTCCAC
GCCATCCTCCGGCGCCAGGAGGACTTCTACCCCTTCCTGAAGGACAACCGCGAGAAGATCGAGAAGATCC
TGACCTTCCGCATCCCGTACTACGTCGGCCCCCTGGCCCGCGGCAACTCCCGGTTCGCGTGGATGACCCG
GAAGTCGGAGGAGACCATCACCCCGTGGAACTTCGAGGAGGTCGTGGACAAGGGCGCGTCCGCGCAGTCG
TTCATCGAGCGCATGACCAACTTCGACAAGAACCTCCCGAACGAGAAGGTCCTGCCCAAGCACTCCCTGC
TCTACGAGTACTTCACCGTGTACAACGAGCTGACCAAGGTCAAGTACGTGACCGAGGGCATGCGGAAGCC
GGCCTTCCTGTCGGGCGAGCAGAAGAAGGCGATCGTGGACCTGCTCTTCAAGACCAACCGCAAGGTCACC
GTGAAGCAGCTGAAGGAGGACTACTTCAAGAAGATCGAGTGCTTCGACTCCGTCGAGATCAGCGGCGTGG
AGGACCGCTTCAACGCCTCCCTGGGCACCTACCACGACCTGCTCAAGATCATCAAGGACAAGGACTTCCT
CGACAACGAGGAGAACGAGGACATCCTGGAGGACATCGTCCTCACCCTGACCCTCTTCGAGGACCGCGAG
ATGATCGAGGAGCGGCTCAAGACCTACGCCCACCTGTTCGACGACAAGGTGATGAAGCAGCTGAAGCGTC
GCCGCTACACCGGCTGGGGCCGCCTCTCCCGGAAGCTGATCAACGGCATCCGGGACAAGCAGAGCGGCAA
GACCATCCTGGACTTCCTCAAGTCCGACGGCTTCGCCAACCGCAACTTCATGCAGCTCATCCACGACGAC
AGCCTGACCTTCAAGGAGGACATCCAGAAGGCCCAGGTCTCGGGCCAGGGCGACAGCCTCCACGAGCACA
TCGCCAACCTGGCGGGCTCCCCGGCGATCAAGAAGGGCATCCTCCAGACCGTCAAGGTCGTGGACGAGCT
GGTCAAGGTGATGGGCCGCCACAAGCCCGAGAACATCGTGATCGAGATGGCCCGGGAGAACCAGACCACC
CAGAAGGGCCAGAAGAACTCGCGCGAGCGGATGAAGCGGATCGAGGAGGGCATCAAGGAGCTCGGCAGCC
AGATCCTGAAGGAGCACCCGGTCGAGAACACCCAGCTGCAGAACGAGAAGCTGTACCTCTACTACCTGCA
GAACGGCCGCGACATGTACGTGGACCAGGAGCTCGACATCAACCGGCTGTCCGACTACGACGTGGACCAC
ATCGTGCCGCAGTCCTTCCTGAAGGACGACTCGATCGACAACAAGGTCCTGACCCGCTCGGACAAGAACC
GGGGCAAGTCCGACAACGTGCCCTCGGAGGAGGTCGTGAAGAAGATGAAGAACTACTGGCGCCAGCTGCT
CAACGCCAAGCTCATCACCCAGCGCAAGTTCGACAACCTGACCAAGGCCGAGCGGGGCGGCCTGAGCGAG
CTCGACAAGGCGGGCTTCATCAAGCGCCAGCTGGTCGAGACCCGGCAGATCACCAAGCACGTGGCCCAGA
TCCTGGACTCCCGGATGAACACCAAGTACGACGAGAACGACAAGCTGATCCGCGAGGTCAAGGTGATCAC
CCTCAAGAGCAAGCTGGTCTCCGACTTCCGCAAGGACTTCCAGTTCTACAAGGTCCGGGAGATCAACAAC
TACCACCACGCCCACGACGCGTACCTGAACGCCGTCGTGGGCACCGCGCTGATCAAGAAGTACCCGAAGC
TGGAGTCCGAGTTCGTCTACGGCGACTACAAGGTCTACGACGTGCGCAAGATGATCGCCAAGAGCGAGCA
GGAGATCGGCAAGGCCACCGCGAAGTACTTCTTCTACTCCAACATCATGAACTTCTTCAAGACCGAGATC
ACCCTGGCCAACGGCGAGATCCGCAAGCGGCCCCTGATCGAGACCAACGGCGAGACCGGCGAGATCGTCT
GGGACAAGGGCCGCGACTTCGCCACCGTCCGGAAGGTGCTGTCGATGCCGCAGGTCAACATCGTGAAGAA
GACCGAGGTGCAGACCGGCGGCTTCAGCAAGGAGTCCATCCTCCCCAAGCGCAACAGCGACAAGCTGATC
GCCCGGAAGAAGGACTGGGACCCGAAGAAGTACGGCGGCTTCGACAGCCCCACCGTCGCCTACTCCGTGC
TGGTCGTGGCGAAGGTCGAGAAGGGCAAGAGCAAGAAGCTGAAGTCCGTGAAGGAGCTGCTCGGCATCAC
CATCATGGAGCGCTCCTCGTTCGAGAAGAACCCGATCGACTTCCTGGAGGCCAAGGGCTACAAGGAGGTC
AAGAAGGACCTCATCATCAAGCTGCCCAAGTACAGCCTGTTCGAGCTGGAGAACGGCCGCAAGCGGATGC
TCGCCTCCGCGGGCGAGCTGCAGAAGGGCAACGAGCTGGCCCTCCCGTCGAAGTACGTCAACTTCCTGTA
CCTCGCGTCCCACTACGAGAAGCTGAAGGGCTCGCCCGAGGACAACGAGCAGAAGCAGCTCTTCGTGGAG
CAGCACAAGCACTACCTGGACGAGATCATCGAGCAGATCAGCGAGTTCAGCAAGCGCGTCATCCTGGCCG
ACGCGAACCTCGACAAGGTGCTGTCCGCCTACAACAAGCACCGCGACAAGCCGATCCGGGAGCAGGCGGA
GAACATCATCCACCTGTTCACCCTCACCAACCTGGGCGCCCCCGCCGCGTTCAAGTACTTCGACACCACC
ATCGACCGCAAGCGGTACACCTCCACCAAGGAGGTCCTCGACGCGACCCTGATCCACCAGAGCATCACCG
GCCTGTACGAGACCCGCATCGACCTGTCCCAGCTCGGCGGCGACTGA
