>Addgene plasmid #125686 | pCRISPR-Cas9 | depositor partial sequence | sequence record 240615 | sgRNA cassette
GCGGTCGATCTTGACGGCTGGCGAGAGGTGCGGGGAGGATCTGACCGACGCGGTCCACACGTGGCACCGC
GATGCTGTTGTGGGCACAATCGTGCCGGTTGGTAGGATCGACGGCCATGGGTTTTAGAGCTAGAAATAGC
AAGTTAAAATAAGGCTAGTCCGTTATCAACTTGAAAAAGTGGCACCGAGTCGGTGCTTTTTT
